Addgene plasmid #141530: TFORF0126
Purpose: Lentiviral vector for overexpressing the CXXC1 transcription factor ORF with a unique 24-bp barcode. Barcodes facilitate identification of transcription factors in pooled screens.
Depositing lab: Feng Zhang. Depositing organization: Broad Institute. Publication: A transcription factor atlas of directed differentiation. Joung J, Ma S, Tay T, Geiger-Schuller KR, Kirchgatterer PC, Verdine VK, Guo B, Arias-Garcia MA, Allen WE, Singh A, Kuksenko O, Abudayyeh OO, Gootenberg JS, Fu Z, Macrae RK, Buenrostro JD, Regev A, Zhang F. Cell. 2023 Jan 5;186(1):209-229.e26. doi: 10.1016/j.cell.2022.11.026. PubMed 36608654.
Backbone
  Vector backbone: pLX_TRC317
  Backbone manufacturer: Broad Institute Genetic Perturbation Platform
  Backbone size w/o insert (bp): 8264
  Vector type: Mammalian Expression, Lentiviral
  Selectable markers: Puromycin
Growth in bacteria
  Bacterial resistance: Ampicillin, 100 μg/mL
  Growth temperature: 37°C
  Growth strain: NEB Stable
  Copy number: High Copy
Gene/Insert
  Gene/Insert name: CXXC1
  Species: H. sapiens (human)
  Insert size (bp): 2072
  Entrez Gene: CXXC1 (a.k.a. 2410002I16Rik, 5830420C16Rik, CFP1, CGBP, HsT2645, PCCX1, PHF18, SPP1, ZCGPC1, hCGBP)
  Promoter: EF1a
  Cloning method: Unknown
  Sequencing primers: 5′ GGGTGGAGACTGAAGTTAGGCCAG; 3′ CACATAGCGTAAAAGGAGCAACATAG
Terms and licenses: Academic/Nonprofit Terms; Industry Terms: Not Available to Industry
Depositor comments: NM_014593,XM_017025718,ENST00000285106 . The transcription factor ORF portion of this plasmid was synthesized by Genewiz. Please test multiple small colonies in case of plasmid recombination. To make this collection available in a timely manner, a portion of this collection was not fully sequenced by Addgene. If an Addgene verified full plasmid sequence is not available, please contact us prior to placing an order to request the full sequence.
How to cite: TFORF0126 was a gift from Feng Zhang (Addgene plasmid # 141530 ; http://n2t.net/addgene:141530 ; RRID:Addgene_141530)
