[The description below was written by a language model from this plasmid's Addgene catalogue record and pLannotate feature annotations shown in this document.]
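Description:
TFORF0126 is a third-generation-style, self-inactivating lentiviral expression plasmid built on the pLX_TRC317 backbone for overexpressing the human transcription factor CXXC1 (also called CFP1 or CGBP), a protein that binds unmethylated CpG motifs. In bacteria it is maintained through a high-copy ColE1/pUC-type origin and selected with ampicillin via the bla gene. An f1 origin and remnants of a lac/T7/T3 cloning region are also present in the backbone. The depositor notes that the plasmid can recombine, which is common for LTR-containing vectors.

The viral portion begins with an RSV promoter fused to a truncated HIV-1 5' LTR, which drives Tat-independent production of the genomic RNA in packaging cells. This is followed by the Ψ packaging signal with a partial gag sequence, the Rev response element for nuclear export, and a cPPT/CTS element that aids nuclear import of the provirus. An SV40 early promoter drives puromycin N-acetyltransferase, so transduced mammalian cells can be selected with puromycin. Downstream, the strong constitutive EF-1α promoter drives the CXXC1 ORF, which was produced by gene synthesis. A WPRE enhances transcript stability and expression, and the ΔU3 3' LTR inactivates the viral promoter after integration.

According to the record, the insert also carries a unique 24-bp barcode, although this is not annotated as a separate feature in the table. The construct belongs to a barcoded transcription factor ORF collection. The barcode identifies which factor a cell received, supporting pooled overexpression screens such as those for directed differentiation.
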