Features (pLannotate 1.2.2; 31 found; start..end, strand, type, name):
      5..231     +  promoter       RSV promoter: Rous sarcoma virus enhancer/promoter
    232..412     +  LTR            5' LTR (truncated): truncated 5' long terminal repeat (LTR) from HIV-1
    459..584     +  misc_feature   HIV-1 Ψ: packaging signal of human immunodeficiency virus type 1
    568..931     +  CDS            HIV-1 gag (fragment): gag protein from human immunodeficiency virus 1; gag
   1077..1310    +  misc_feature   RRE: The Rev response element (RRE) of HIV-1 allows for Rev-dependent mRNA export from the nucleus to the cytoplasm.
   1687..1713    +  CDS            Rev (fragment): human immunodeficiency virus 1 (HIV-1) Rev protein; rev; enhances nuclear export of unspliced and incompletely spliced viral mRNAs
   1720..1743    +  promoter       SV40 promoter (fragment): SV40 early promoter
   1744..1815    +  promoter       SV40 promoter (fragment): SV40 enhancer and early promoter
   1839..1974    +  rep_origin     SV40 ori: SV40 origin of replication
   2020..2616    +  CDS            PuroR (fragment): puromycin N-acetyltransferase; pac from Streptomyces; confers resistance to puromycin
   2665..2782    +  misc_feature   cPPT/CTS: central polypurine tract and central termination sequence of HIV-1
   2847..2913    +  CDS            small t antigen (fragment): SV40 (simian virus 40) small t antigen
   2920..4098    +  promoter       EF-1α promoter: strong constitutive promoter for human elongation factor EF-1α
   4115..6082    +  CDS            CXXC1: CXXC1_HUMAN - Also known as CFP1, CGBP, PCCX1, PHF18. Experimental evidence at protein level: Swiss-Prot protein existence level 1. Transcriptional activator that exhibits a unique DNA binding specificity for CpG unmethylated motifs with a preference for CpGG. From Homo sapiens (Human).
   6098..6151    +  promoter       U6 promoter (fragment): RNA polymerase III promoter for human U6 snRNA
   6193..6781    +  misc_feature   WPRE: woodchuck hepatitis virus posttranscriptional regulatory element
   6832..6851    +  misc_feature   cPPT/CTS (fragment): central polypurine tract and central termination sequence of HIV-1
   6853..7086    +  LTR            3' LTR (ΔU3): self-inactivating 3' long terminal repeat (LTR) from HIV-1
   7164..7285    +  polyA_signal   SV40 poly(A) signal: SV40 polyadenylation signal
   7325..7460    +  rep_origin     SV40 ori: SV40 origin of replication
   7481..7499    -  promoter       T7 promoter: promoter for bacteriophage T7 RNA polymerase
   7507..7662    +  CDS            lacZα (fragment): LacZα fragment of β-galactosidase; lacZ fragment
   7667..8095    +  rep_origin     f1 ori (sequence partly withheld): f1 bacteriophage origin of replication; arrow indicates direction of (+) strand synthesis
   8148..8252    +  promoter       AmpR promoter: bla
   8253..9113    +  CDS            AmpR: β-lactamase; bla; confers resistance to ampicillin, carbenicillin, and related antibiotics
   9284..9872    +  rep_origin     ori: high-copy-number ColE1/pMB1/pBR322/pUC origin of replication
  10055..10147   +  CDS            lacI (fragment): lac repressor; lacI; The lac repressor binds to the lac operator to inhibit transcription in E. coli. This inhibition can be relieved by adding lactose or isopropyl-β-D-thiogalactopyranoside (IPTG).
  10160..10181   +  protein_bind   CAP binding site: CAP binding activates transcription in the presence of cAMP. E. coli catabolite activator protein
  10196..10226   +  promoter       lac promoter: promoter for the E. coli lac operon
  10234..10250   +  protein_bind   lac operator: The lac repressor binds to the lac operator to inhibit transcription in E. coli. This inhibition can be relieved by adding lactose or isopropyl-β-D-thiogalactopyranoside (IPTG). lac repressor encoded by lacI
  10295..10313   +  promoter       T3 promoter: promoter for bacteriophage T3 RNA polymerase
>Addgene plasmid #141530 | TFORF0126 | depositor full sequence | sequence record 276726 | Full Sequence
TTAATGTAGTCTTATGCAATACTCTTGTAGTCTTGCAACATGGTAACGATGAGTTAGCAACATGCCTTAC
AAGGAGAGAAAAAGCACCGTGCATGCCGATTGGTGGAAGTAAGGTGGTACGATCGTGCCTTATTAGGAAG
GCAACAGACGGGTCTGACATGGATTGGACGAACCACTGAATTGCCGCATTGCAGAGATATTGTATTTAAG
TGCCTAGCTCGATACATAAACGGGTCTCTCTGGTTAGACCAGATCTGAGCCTGGGAGCTCTCTGGCTAAC
TAGGGAACCCACTGCTTAAGCCTCAATAAAGCTTGCCTTGAGTGCTTCAAGTAGTGTGTGCCCGTCTGTT
GTGTGACTCTGGTAACTAGAGATCCCTCAGACCCTTTTAGTCAGTGTGGAAAATCTCTAGCAGTGGCGCC
CGAACAGGGACTTGAAAGCGAAAGGGAAACCAGAGGAGCTCTCTCGACGCAGGACTCGGCTTGCTGAAGC
GCGCACGGCAAGAGGCGAGGGGCGGCGACTGGTGAGTACGCCAAAAATTTTGACTAGCGGAGGCTAGAAG
GAGAGAGATGGGTGCGAGAGCGTCAGTATTAAGCGGGGGAGAATTAGATCGCGATGGGAAAAAATTCGGT
TAAGGCCAGGGGGAAAGAAAAAATATAAATTAAAACATATAGTATGGGCAAGCAGGGAGCTAGAACGATT
CGCAGTTAATCCTGGCCTGTTAGAAACATCAGAAGGCTGTAGACAAATACTGGGACAGCTACAACCATCC
CTTCAGACAGGATCAGAAGAACTTAGATCATTATATAATACAGTAGCAACCCTCTATTGTGTGCATCAAA
GGATAGAGATAAAAGACACCAAGGAAGCTTTAGACAAGATAGAGGAAGAGCAAAACAAAAGTAAGACCAC
CGCACAGCAAGCGGCCGCTGATCTTCAGACCTGGAGGAGGAGATATGAGGGACAATTGGAGAAGTGAATT
ATATAAATATAAAGTAGTAAAAATTGAACCATTAGGAGTAGCACCCACCAAGGCAAAGAGAAGAGTGGTG
CAGAGAGAAAAAAGAGCAGTGGGAATAGGAGCTTTGTTCCTTGGGTTCTTGGGAGCAGCAGGAAGCACTA
TGGGCGCAGCGTCAATGACGCTGACGGTACAGGCCAGACAATTATTGTCTGGTATAGTGCAGCAGCAGAA
CAATTTGCTGAGGGCTATTGAGGCGCAACAGCATCTGTTGCAACTCACAGTCTGGGGCATCAAGCAGCTC
CAGGCAAGAATCCTGGCTGTGGAAAGATACCTAAAGGATCAACAGCTCCTGGGGATTTGGGGTTGCTCTG
GAAAACTCATTTGCACCACTGCTGTGCCTTGGAATGCTAGTTGGAGTAATAAATCTCTGGAACAGATTTG
GAATCACACGACCTGGATGGAGTGGGACAGAGAAATTAACAATTACACAAGCTTAATACACTCCTTAATT
GAAGAATCGCAAAACCAGCAAGAAAAGAATGAACAAGAATTATTGGAATTAGATAAATGGGCAAGTTTGT
GGAATTGGTTTAACATAACAAATTGGCTGTGGTATATAAAATTATTCATAATGATAGTAGGAGGCTTGGT
AGGTTTAAGAATAGTTTTTGCTGTACTTTCTATAGTGAATAGAGTTAGGCAGGGATATTCACCATTATCG
TTTCAGACCCACCTCCCAACCCCGAGGGGACCCATGCATTGCATCTCAATTAGTCAGCAACCAGGTGTGG
AAAGTCCCCAGGCTCCCCAGCAGGCAGAAGTATGCAAAGCATGCGTCTCAATTAGTCAGCAACCATAGTC
CCGCCCCTAACTCCGCCCATCCCGCCCCTAACTCCGCCCAGTTCCGCCCATTCTCCGCCCCATGGCTGAC
TAATTTTTTTTATTTATGCAGAGGCCGAGGCCGCCTCGGCCTCTGAGCTATTCCAGAAGTAGTGAGGAGG
CTTTTTTGGAGGCCTAGGCTTTTGCAAAAAGCTTTCTAGAGGTACCACCGGAGCTTACCATGACCGAGTA
CAAGCCCACGGTGCGCCTCGCCACCCGCGACGACGTCCCCAGGGCCGTACGCACCCTCGCCGCCGCGTTC
GCCGACTACCCCGCCACGCGCCACACCGTCGATCCGGACCGCCACATCGAGCGGGTCACCGAGCTGCAAG
AACTCTTCCTCACGCGCGTCGGGCTCGACATCGGCAAGGTGTGGGTCGCGGACGACGGCGCCGCCGTGGC
GGTCTGGACCACGCCGGAGAGCGTCGAAGCGGGGGCGGTGTTCGCCGAGATCGGCCCGCGCATGGCCGAG
TTGAGCGGTTCCCGGCTGGCCGCGCAGCAACAGATGGAAGGCCTCCTGGCGCCGCACCGGCCCAAGGAGC
CCGCGTGGTTCCTGGCCACCGTCGGCGTCTCGCCCGACCACCAGGGCAAGGGTCTGGGCAGCGCCGTCGT
GCTCCCCGGAGTGGAGGCGGCCGAGCGCGCCGGGGTGCCCGCCTTCCTGGAGACCTCCGCGCCCCGCAAC
CTCCCCTTCTACGAGCGGCTCGGCTTCACCGTCACCGCCGACGTCGAGGTGCCCGAAGGACCGCGCACCT
GGTGCATGACCCGCAAGCCCGGTGCCAGTTAACGAATTCTAGATCTTGAGACAAATGGCAGTATTCATCC
ACAATTTTAAAAGAAAAGGGGGGATTGGGGGGTACAGTGCAGGGGAAAGAATAGTAGACATAATAGCAAC
AGACATACAAACTAAAGAATTACAAAAACAAATTACAAAAATTCAAAATTTTCGGGTTTATTACAGGGAC
AGCAGAGATCCACTTTGGCGCCGGCTCGAGGCCTGCAGGTGCAAAGATGGATAAAGTTTTAAACAGAGAG
GAATCTTTGCAGCTAATGGACCTTCTAGGTCTTGAAAGGAGTGGGAATTGGCTCCGGTGCCCGTCAGTGG
GCAGAGCGCACATCGCCCACAGTCCCCGAGAAGTTGGGGGGAGGGGTCGGCAATTGAACCGGTGCCTAGA
GAAGGTGGCGCGGGGTAAACTGGGAAAGTGATGTCGTGTACTGGCTCCGCCTTTTTCCCGAGGGTGGGGG
AGAACCGTATATAAGTGCAGTAGTCGCCGTGAACGTTCTTTTTCGCAACGGGTTTGCCGCCAGAACACAG
GTAAGTGCCGTGTGTGGTTCCCGCGGGCCTGGCCTCTTTACGGGTTATGGCCCTTGCGTGCCTTGAATTA
CTTCCACCTGGCTGCAGTACGTGATTCTTGATCCCGAGCTTCGGGTTGGAAGTGGGTGGGAGAGTTCGAG
GCCTTGCGCTTAAGGAGCCCCTTCGCCTCGTGCTTGAGTTGAGGCCTGGCCTGGGCGCTGGGGCCGCCGC
GTGCGAATCTGGTGGCACCTTCGCGCCTGTCTCGCTGCTTTCGATAAGTCTCTAGCCATTTAAAATTTTT
GATGACCTGCTGCGACGCTTTTTTTCTGGCAAGATAGTCTTGTAAATGCGGGCCAAGATCTGCACACTGG
TATTTCGGTTTTTGGGGCCGCGGGCGGCGACGGGGCCCGTGCGTCCCAGCGCACATGTTCGGCGAGGCGG
GGCCTGCGAGCGCGGCCACCGAGAATCGGACGGGGGTAGTCTCAAGCTGGCCGGCCTGCTCTGGTGCCTG
GCCTCGCGCCGCCGTGTATCGCCCCGCCCTGGGCGGCAAGGCTGGCCCGGTCGGCACCAGTTGCGTGAGC
GGAAAGATGGCCGCTTCCCGGCCCTGCTGCAGGGAGCTCAAAATGGAGGACGCGGCGCTCGGGAGAGCGG
GCGGGTGAGTCACCCACACAAAGGAAAAGGGCCTTTCCGTCCTCAGCCGTCGCTTCATGTGACTCCACGG
AGTACCGGGCGCCGTCCAGGCACCTCGATTAGTTCTCGAGCTTTTGGAGTACGTCGTCTTTAGGTTGGGG
GGAGGGGTTTTATGCGATGGAGTTTCCCCACACTGAGTGGGTGGAGACTGAAGTTAGGCCAGCTTGGCAC
TTGATGTAATTCTCCTTGGAATTTGCCCTTTTTGAGTTTGGATCTTGGTTCATTCTCAAGCCTCAGACAG
TGGTTCAAAGTTTTTTTCTTCCATTTCAGGTGTCGTGAGGCTAGCACCGCCACCATGGAGGGAGATGGTT
CAGACCCAGAGCCTCCAGATGCCGGGGAGGACAGCAAGTCCGAGAATGGGGAGAATGCGCCCATCTACTG
CATCTGCCGCAAACCGGACATCAACTGCTTCATGATCGGGTGTGACAACTGCAATGAGTGGTTCCATGGG
GACTGCATCCGGATCACTGAGAAGATGGCCAAGGCCATCCGGGAGTGGTACTGTCGGGAGTGCAGAGAGA
AAGACCCCAAGCTAGAGATTCGCTATCGGCACAAGAAGTCACGGGAGCGGGATGGCAATGAGCGGGACAG
CAGTGAGCCCCGGGATGAGGGTGGAGGGCGCAAGAGGCCTGTCCCTGATCCAGACCTGCAGCGCCGGGCA
GGGTCAGGGACAGGGGTTGGGGCCATGCTTGCTCGGGGCTCTGCTTCGCCCCACAAATCCTCTCCGCAGC
CCTTGGTGGCCACACCCAGCCAGCATCACCAGCAGCAGCAGCAGCAGATCAAACGGTCAGCCCGCATGTG
TGGTGAGTGTGAGGCATGTCGGCGCACTGAGGACTGTGGTCACTGTGATTTCTGTCGGGACATGAAGAAG
TTCGGGGGCCCCAACAAGATCCGGCAGAAGTGCCGGCTGCGCCAGTGCCAGCTGCGGGCCCGGGAATCGT
ACAAGTACTTCCCTTCCTCGCTCTCACCAGTGACGCCCTCAGAGTCCCTGCCAAGGCCCCGCCGGCCACT
GCCCACCCAACAGCAGCCACAGCCATCACAGAAGTTAGGGCGCATCCGTGAAGATGAGGGGGCAGTGGCG
TCATCAACAGTCAAGGAGCCTCCTGAGGCTACAGCCACACCTGAGCCACTCTCAGATGAGGACCTACCTC
TGGATCCTGACCTGTATCAGGACTTCTGTGCAGGGGCCTTTGATGACCATGGCCTGCCCTGGATGAGCGA
CACAGAAGAGTCCCCATTCCTGGACCCCGCGCTGCGGAAGAGGGCAGTGAAAGTGAAGCATGTGAAGCGT
CGGGAGAAGAAGTCTGAGAAGAAGAAGGAGGAGCGATACAAGCGGCATCGGCAGAAGCAGAAGCACAAGG
ATAAATGGAAACACCCAGAGAGGGCTGATGCCAAGGACCCTGCGTCACTGCCCCAGTGCCTGGGGCCCGG
CTGTGTGCGCCCCGCCCAGCCCAGCTCCAAGTATTGCTCAGATGACTGTGGCATGAAGCTGGCAGCCAAC
CGCATCTACGAGATCCTCCCCCAGCGCATCCAGCAGTGGCAGCAGAGCCCTTGCATTGCTGAAGAGCACG
GCAAGAAGCTGCTCGAACGCATTCGCCGAGAGCAGCAGAGTGCCCGCACTCGCCTTCAGGAAATGGAACG
CCGATTCCATGAGCTTGAGGCCATCATTCTACGTGCCAAGCAGCAGGCTGTGCGCGAGGATGAGGAGAGC
AACGAGGGTGACAGTGATGACACAGACCTGCAGATCTTCTGTGTTTCCTGTGGGCACCCCATCAACCCAC
GTGTTGCCTTGCGCCACATGGAGCGCTGCTACGCCAAGTATGAGAGCCAGACGTCCTTTGGGTCCATGTA
CCCCACACGCATTGAAGGGGCCACACGACTCTTCTGTGATGTGTATAATCCTCAGAGCAAAACATACTGT
AAGCGGCTCCAGGTGCTGTGCCCCGAGCACTCACGGGACCCCAAAGTGCCAGCTGACGAGGTATGCGGGT
GCCCCCTTGTACGTGATGTCTTTGAGCTCACGGGTGACTTCTGCCGCCTGCCCAAGCGCCAGTGCAATCG
CCATTACTGCTGGGAGAAGCTGCGGCGTGCGGAAGTGGACTTGGAGCGCGTGCGTGTGTGGTACAAGCTG
GACGAGCTGTTTGAGCAGGAGCGCAATGTGCGCACAGCCATGACAAACCGCGCGGGATTGCTGGCCCTGA
TGCTGCACCAGACGATCCAGCACGATCCCCTCACTACCGACCTGCGCTCCAGTGCCGACCGCTAGTAATG
AACTAGTCCGTAACTTGAAAGTATTTCGATTTCTTGGCTTTATATATCTTGTGGAAAGGACGAGTTGGAT
AGAGATACATGAACGTGACGCGTTAAGTCGACAATCAACCTCTGGATTACAAAATTTGTGAAAGATTGAC
TGGTATTCTTAACTATGTTGCTCCTTTTACGCTATGTGGATACGCTGCTTTAATGCCTTTGTATCATGCT
ATTGCTTCCCGTATGGCTTTCATTTTCTCCTCCTTGTATAAATCCTGGTTGCTGTCTCTTTATGAGGAGT
TGTGGCCCGTTGTCAGGCAACGTGGCGTGGTGTGCACTGTGTTTGCTGACGCAACCCCCACTGGTTGGGG
CATTGCCACCACCTGTCAGCTCCTTTCCGGGACTTTCGCTTTCCCCCTCCCTATTGCCACGGCGGAACTC
ATCGCCGCCTGCCTTGCCCGCTGCTGGACAGGGGCTCGGCTGTTGGGCACTGACAATTCCGTGGTGTTGT
CGGGGAAATCATCGTCCTTTCCTTGGCTGCTCGCCTGTGTTGCCACCTGGATTCTGCGCGGGACGTCCTT
CTGCTACGTCCCTTCGGCCCTCAATCCAGCGGACCTTCCTTCCCGCGGCCTGCTGCCGGCTCTGCGGCCT
CTTCCGCGTCTTCGCCTTCGCCCTCAGACGAGTCGGATCTCCCTTTGGGCCGCCTCCCCGCGTCGACTTT
AAGACCAATGACTTACAAGGCAGCTGTAGATCTTAGCCACTTTTTAAAAGAAAAGGGGGGACTGGAAGGG
CTAATTCACTCCCAACGAAGACAAGATCTGCTTTTTGCTTGTACTGGGTCTCTCTGGTTAGACCAGATCT
GAGCCTGGGAGCTCTCTGGCTAACTAGGGAACCCACTGCTTAAGCCTCAATAAAGCTTGCCTTGAGTGCT
TCAAGTAGTGTGTGCCCGTCTGTTGTGTGACTCTGGTAACTAGAGATCCCTCAGACCCTTTTAGTCAGTG
TGGAAAATCTCTAGCAGTACGTATAGTAGTTCATGTCATCTTATTATTCAGTATTTATAACTTGCAAAGA
AATGAATATCAGAGAGTGAGAGGAACTTGTTTATTGCAGCTTATAATGGTTACAAATAAAGCAATAGCAT
CACAAATTTCACAAATAAAGCATTTTTTTCACTGCATTCTAGTTGTGGTTTGTCCAAACTCATCAATGTA
TCTTATCATGTCTGGCTCTAGCTATCCCGCCCCTAACTCCGCCCATCCCGCCCCTAACTCCGCCCAGTTC
CGCCCATTCTCCGCCCCATGGCTGACTAATTTTTTTTATTTATGCAGAGGCCGAGGCCGCCTCGGCCTCT
GAGCTATTCCAGAAGTAGTGAGGAGGCTTTTTTGGAGGCCTAGGGACGTACCCAATTCGCCCTATAGTGA
GTCGTATTACGCGCGCTCACTGGCCGTCGTTTTACAACGTCGTGACTGGGAAAACCCTGGCGTTACCCAA
CTTAATCGCCTTGCAGCACATCCCCCTTTCGCCAGCTGGCGTAATAGCGAAGAGGCCCGCACCGATCGCC
CTTCCCAACAGTTGCGCAGCCTGAATGGCGAATGGG
[124 nt withheld, positions 7667-7790]
C
[91 nt withheld, positions 7792-7882]
A
[49 nt withheld, positions 7884-7932]
CCTTTGACGTTGGAGTCCACGTTCTTT
[37 nt withheld, positions 7960-7996]
ACCCTATCTCGGTCTATTCTTTTGATTTATAAGGGATTTTGCCGATTTCGGCCTATTGGTTAAAAAATGA
GCTGATTTAACAAAAATTTAACGCGAATTTTAACAAAATATTAACGCTTACAATTTAGGTGGCACTTTTC
GGGGAAATGTGCGCGGAACCCCTATTTGTTTATTTTTCTAAATACATTCAAATATGTATCCGCTCATGAG
ACAATAACCCTGATAAATGCTTCAATAATATTGAAAAAGGAAGAGTATGAGTATTCAACATTTCCGTGTC
GCCCTTATTCCCTTTTTTGCGGCATTTTGCCTTCCTGTTTTTGCTCACCCAGAAACGCTGGTGAAAGTAA
AAGATGCTGAAGATCAGTTGGGTGCACGAGTGGGTTACATCGAACTGGATCTCAACAGCGGTAAGATCCT
TGAGAGTTTTCGCCCCGAAGAACGTTTTCCAATGATGAGCACTTTTAAAGTTCTGCTATGTGGCGCGGTA
TTATCCCGTATTGACGCCGGGCAAGAGCAACTCGGTCGCCGCATACACTATTCTCAGAATGACTTGGTTG
AGTACTCACCAGTCACAGAAAAGCATCTTACGGATGGCATGACAGTAAGAGAATTATGCAGTGCTGCCAT
AACCATGAGTGATAACACTGCGGCCAACTTACTTCTGACAACGATCGGAGGACCGAAGGAGCTAACCGCT
TTTTTGCACAACATGGGGGATCATGTAACTCGCCTTGATCGTTGGGAACCGGAGCTGAATGAAGCCATAC
CAAACGACGAGCGTGACACCACGATGCCTGTAGCAATGGCAACAACGTTGCGCAAACTATTAACTGGCGA
ACTACTTACTCTAGCTTCCCGGCAACAATTAATAGACTGGATGGAGGCGGATAAAGTTGCAGGACCACTT
CTGCGCTCGGCCCTTCCGGCTGGCTGGTTTATTGCTGATAAATCTGGAGCCGGTGAGCGTGGGTCTCGCG
GTATCATTGCAGCACTGGGGCCAGATGGTAAGCCCTCCCGTATCGTAGTTATCTACACGACGGGGAGTCA
GGCAACTATGGATGAACGAAATAGACAGATCGCTGAGATAGGTGCCTCACTGATTAAGCATTGGTAACTG
TCAGACCAAGTTTACTCATATATACTTTAGATTGATTTAAAACTTCATTTTTAATTTAAAAGGATCTAGG
TGAAGATCCTTTTTGATAATCTCATGACCAAAATCCCTTAACGTGAGTTTTCGTTCCACTGAGCGTCAGA
CCCCGTAGAAAAGATCAAAGGATCTTCTTGAGATCCTTTTTTTCTGCGCGTAATCTGCTGCTTGCAAACA
AAAAAACCACCGCTACCAGCGGTGGTTTGTTTGCCGGATCAAGAGCTACCAACTCTTTTTCCGAAGGTAA
CTGGCTTCAGCAGAGCGCAGATACCAAATACTGTTCTTCTAGTGTAGCCGTAGTTAGGCCACCACTTCAA
GAACTCTGTAGCACCGCCTACATACCTCGCTCTGCTAATCCTGTTACCAGTGGCTGCTGCCAGTGGCGAT
AAGTCGTGTCTTACCGGGTTGGACTCAAGACGATAGTTACCGGATAAGGCGCAGCGGTCGGGCTGAACGG
GGGGTTCGTGCACACAGCCCAGCTTGGAGCGAACGACCTACACCGAACTGAGATACCTACAGCGTGAGCT
ATGAGAAAGCGCCACGCTTCCCGAAGGGAGAAAGGCGGACAGGTATCCGGTAAGCGGCAGGGTCGGAACA
GGAGAGCGCACGAGGGAGCTTCCAGGGGGAAACGCCTGGTATCTTTATAGTCCTGTCGGGTTTCGCCACC
TCTGACTTGAGCGTCGATTTTTGTGATGCTCGTCAGGGGGGCGGAGCCTATGGAAAAACGCCAGCAACGC
GGCCTTTTTACGGTTCCTGGCCTTTTGCTGGCCTTTTGCTCACATGTTCTTTCCTGCGTTATCCCCTGAT
TCTGTGGATAACCGTATTACCGCCTTTGAGTGAGCTGATACCGCTCGCCGCAGCCGAACGACCGAGCGCA
GCGAGTCAGTGAGCGAGGAAGCGGAAGAGCGCCCAATACGCAAACCGCCTCTCCCCGCGCGTTGGCCGAT
TCATTAATGCAGCTGGCACGACAGGTTTCCCGACTGGAAAGCGGGCAGTGAGCGCAACGCAATTAATGTG
AGTTAGCTCACTCATTAGGCACCCCAGGCTTTACACTTTATGCTTCCGGCTCGTATGTTGTGTGGAATTG
TGAGCGGATAACAATTTCACACAGGAAACAGCTATGACCATGATTACGCCAAGCGCGCAATTAACCCTCA
CTAAAGGGAACAAAAGCTGGAGCTGCAAGC
