>Addgene plasmid #141530 | TFORF0126 | depositor partial sequence | sequence record 276727 | Insert
ACCGCCACCATGGAGGGAGATGGTTCAGACCCAGAGCCTCCAGATGCCGGGGAGGACAGCAAGTCCGAGA
ATGGGGAGAATGCGCCCATCTACTGCATCTGCCGCAAACCGGACATCAACTGCTTCATGATCGGGTGTGA
CAACTGCAATGAGTGGTTCCATGGGGACTGCATCCGGATCACTGAGAAGATGGCCAAGGCCATCCGGGAG
TGGTACTGTCGGGAGTGCAGAGAGAAAGACCCCAAGCTAGAGATTCGCTATCGGCACAAGAAGTCACGGG
AGCGGGATGGCAATGAGCGGGACAGCAGTGAGCCCCGGGATGAGGGTGGAGGGCGCAAGAGGCCTGTCCC
TGATCCAGACCTGCAGCGCCGGGCAGGGTCAGGGACAGGGGTTGGGGCCATGCTTGCTCGGGGCTCTGCT
TCGCCCCACAAATCCTCTCCGCAGCCCTTGGTGGCCACACCCAGCCAGCATCACCAGCAGCAGCAGCAGC
AGATCAAACGGTCAGCCCGCATGTGTGGTGAGTGTGAGGCATGTCGGCGCACTGAGGACTGTGGTCACTG
TGATTTCTGTCGGGACATGAAGAAGTTCGGGGGCCCCAACAAGATCCGGCAGAAGTGCCGGCTGCGCCAG
TGCCAGCTGCGGGCCCGGGAATCGTACAAGTACTTCCCTTCCTCGCTCTCACCAGTGACGCCCTCAGAGT
CCCTGCCAAGGCCCCGCCGGCCACTGCCCACCCAACAGCAGCCACAGCCATCACAGAAGTTAGGGCGCAT
CCGTGAAGATGAGGGGGCAGTGGCGTCATCAACAGTCAAGGAGCCTCCTGAGGCTACAGCCACACCTGAG
CCACTCTCAGATGAGGACCTACCTCTGGATCCTGACCTGTATCAGGACTTCTGTGCAGGGGCCTTTGATG
ACCATGGCCTGCCCTGGATGAGCGACACAGAAGAGTCCCCATTCCTGGACCCCGCGCTGCGGAAGAGGGC
AGTGAAAGTGAAGCATGTGAAGCGTCGGGAGAAGAAGTCTGAGAAGAAGAAGGAGGAGCGATACAAGCGG
CATCGGCAGAAGCAGAAGCACAAGGATAAATGGAAACACCCAGAGAGGGCTGATGCCAAGGACCCTGCGT
CACTGCCCCAGTGCCTGGGGCCCGGCTGTGTGCGCCCCGCCCAGCCCAGCTCCAAGTATTGCTCAGATGA
CTGTGGCATGAAGCTGGCAGCCAACCGCATCTACGAGATCCTCCCCCAGCGCATCCAGCAGTGGCAGCAG
AGCCCTTGCATTGCTGAAGAGCACGGCAAGAAGCTGCTCGAACGCATTCGCCGAGAGCAGCAGAGTGCCC
GCACTCGCCTTCAGGAAATGGAACGCCGATTCCATGAGCTTGAGGCCATCATTCTACGTGCCAAGCAGCA
GGCTGTGCGCGAGGATGAGGAGAGCAACGAGGGTGACAGTGATGACACAGACCTGCAGATCTTCTGTGTT
TCCTGTGGGCACCCCATCAACCCACGTGTTGCCTTGCGCCACATGGAGCGCTGCTACGCCAAGTATGAGA
GCCAGACGTCCTTTGGGTCCATGTACCCCACACGCATTGAAGGGGCCACACGACTCTTCTGTGATGTGTA
TAATCCTCAGAGCAAAACATACTGTAAGCGGCTCCAGGTGCTGTGCCCCGAGCACTCACGGGACCCCAAA
GTGCCAGCTGACGAGGTATGCGGGTGCCCCCTTGTACGTGATGTCTTTGAGCTCACGGGTGACTTCTGCC
GCCTGCCCAAGCGCCAGTGCAATCGCCATTACTGCTGGGAGAAGCTGCGGCGTGCGGAAGTGGACTTGGA
GCGCGTGCGTGTGTGGTACAAGCTGGACGAGCTGTTTGAGCAGGAGCGCAATGTGCGCACAGCCATGACA
AACCGCGCGGGATTGCTGGCCCTGATGCTGCACCAGACGATCCAGCACGATCCCCTCACTACCGACCTGC
GCTCCAGTGCCGACCGCTAGTAATGAACTAGTCCGTAACTTGAAAGTATTTCGATTTCTTGGCTTTATAT
ATCTTGTGGAAAGGACGAGTTGGATAGAGATACATGAACGTG
