>Addgene plasmid #141530 | TFORF0126 | depositor partial sequence | sequence record 276728 | Barcode
GTTGGATAGAGATACATGAACGTG
