>Addgene plasmid #141530 | TFORF0126 | addgene partial sequence | sequence record 319946 | WPRE-R 5'-CATAGCGTAAAAGGAGCAACA-3'
ACAGTGATGACACAGACCTGCAGATCTTCTGTGTTTCCTGTGGGCACCCCATCAACCCACGTGTTGCCTT
GCGCCACATGGAGCGCTGCTACGCCAAGTATGAGAGCCAGACGTCCTTTGGGTCCATGTACCCCACACGC
ATTGAAGGGGCCACACGACTCTTCTGTGATGTGTATAATCCTCAGAGCAAAACATACTGTAAGCGGCTCC
AGGTGCTGTGCCCCGAGCACTCACGGGACCCCAAAGTGCCAGCTGACGAGGTATGCGGGTGCCCCCTTGT
ACGTGATGTCTTTGAGCTCACGGGTGACTTCTGCCGCCTGCCCAAGCGCCAGTGCAATCGCCATTACTGC
TGGGAGAAGCTGCGGCGTGCGGAAGTGGACTTGGAGCGCGTGCGTGTGTGGTACAAGCTGGACGAGCTGT
TTGAGCAGGAGCGCAATGTGCGCACAGCCATGACAAACCGCGCGGGATTGCTGGCCCTGATGCTGCACCA
GACGATCCAGCACGATCCCCTCACTACCGACCTGCGCTCCAGTGCCGACCGCTAGTAATGAACTAGTCCG
TAACTTGAAAGTATTTCGATTTCTTGGCTTTATATATCTTGTGGAAAGGACGAGTTGGATAGAGATACAT
GAACGTGACGCGTTAAGTCGACAATCAACCTCTGGATTACAAAAT
